Addgene plasmid #210605: pSLQ11299: pHR-HSP-ABE8e-hyperdCas12a-EPS-puro
Purpose: heat shock promoter - activated hyperdCas12a-based transcriptional base editor
Depositing lab: Stanley Qi. Depositing organization: Stanford University. Publication: Sonogenetic control of multiplexed genome regulation and base editing. Liu P, Foiret J, Situ Y, Zhang N, Kare AJ, Wu B, Raie MN, Ferrara KW, Qi LS. Nat Commun. 2023 Oct 18;14(1):6575. doi: 10.1038/s41467-023-42249-8. PubMed 37852951.
Backbone
  Vector backbone: pHR
  Backbone size w/o insert (bp): 5842
  Total vector size (bp): 12419
  Vector type: Lentiviral, CRISPR
  Selectable markers: Puromycin
Growth in bacteria
  Bacterial resistance: Ampicillin, 100 μg/mL
  Growth temperature: 37°C
  Growth strain: NEB Stable
  Copy number: Unknown
Gene/Insert
  Gene/Insert name: ABE8e-hyperdCas12a
  Insert size (bp): 6577
  Promoter: truncated hsp70
  Cloning method: Unknown
  Sequencing primers: 5′ tgatagagaacgtttttttCtcgag
Terms and licenses: Academic/Nonprofit Terms; Industry Terms: Not Available to Industry
How to cite: pSLQ11299: pHR-HSP-ABE8e-hyperdCas12a-EPS-puro was a gift from Stanley Qi (Addgene plasmid # 210605 ; http://n2t.net/addgene:210605 ; RRID:Addgene_210605)
