[The description below was written by a language model from this plasmid's Addgene catalogue record and pLannotate feature annotations shown in this document.]
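Description:
pSLQ11299 (pHR-HSP-ABE8e-hyperdCas12a-EPS-puro) is a 12.4 kb lentiviral CRISPR transfer plasmid built on the pHR backbone and designed to place an adenine base editor under heat-inducible control in mammalian cells. It is propagated in E. coli through a high-copy ColE1/pUC-type origin and an ampicillin resistance gene. The viral portion has a CMV enhancer/promoter fused to a truncated HIV-1 5' LTR to drive genomic RNA production in packaging cells, followed by the Ψ packaging signal with a gag fragment, the Rev response element for Rev-dependent nuclear export, and the cPPT/CTS. Downstream of the payload lie a WPRE, which enhances transcript expression, a nef fragment and a second truncated LTR annotation marking the 3' end of the provirus.

The insert of about 6.6 kb encodes ABE8e-hyperdCas12a. The feature table shows a TadA-derived deaminase domain (from the E. coli tRNA adenosine deaminase) upstream of an LbCpf1 (Lachnospiraceae bacterium Cas12a) coding sequence, ending in a bipartite nucleoplasmin nuclear localization signal. The "hyperd" prefix indicates a nuclease-dead, activity-enhanced Cas12a variant, although the specific mutations are not recorded. According to the catalogue, expression is driven by a truncated hsp70 promoter. This promoter is not annotated in the feature table but presumably lies in the unannotated region upstream of TadA, where a tRNA-like match on the reverse strand is also detected. An EF-1α core promoter after the editor drives a puromycin N-acetyltransferase gene for selection of transduced cells, followed by a single loxP site. No crRNA expression cassette is annotated. The associated work concerns sonogenetic control of genome regulation and base editing, which fits a design in which heating switches on the editor.
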