Features (pLannotate 1.2.2; 24 found; start..end, strand, type, name):
    572..605     +  protein_bind   loxP: Cre-mediated recombination occurs in the 8-bp core sequence (GCATACAT). Cre recombinase
    638..661     +  misc_feature   MCS (fragment): pBluescript multiple cloning site
    661..1249    +  misc_feature   WPRE: woodchuck hepatitis virus posttranscriptional regulatory element
   1250..1269    +  misc_feature   MCS (fragment): pBluescript multiple cloning site
   1271..1771    +  CDS            nef (fragment): NEF_HV1LA - Experimental evidence at protein level: Swiss-Prot protein existence level 1. Extracellular Nef protein targets CD4(+) T-lymphocytes for apoptosis by interacting with CXCR4 surface receptors. From Human immunodeficiency virus type 1 group M subtype B (isolate Lai) (HIV-1).
   1778..1958    +  LTR            5' LTR (truncated): truncated 5' long terminal repeat (LTR) from HIV-1
   2020..2608    -  rep_origin     ori: high-copy-number ColE1/pMB1/pBR322/pUC origin of replication
   2779..3639    -  CDS            AmpR: β-lactamase; bla; confers resistance to ampicillin, carbenicillin, and related antibiotics
   3640..3744    -  promoter       AmpR promoter: bla
   3803..3855    -  misc_feature   bom (fragment): basis of mobility region from pBR322
   4010..4389    +  enhancer       CMV enhancer: human cytomegalovirus immediate early enhancer
   4390..4589    +  promoter       CMV promoter: human cytomegalovirus (CMV) immediate early promoter
   4607..4787    +  LTR            5' LTR (truncated): truncated 5' long terminal repeat (LTR) from HIV-1
   4834..4959    +  misc_feature   HIV-1 Ψ: packaging signal of human immunodeficiency virus type 1
   4943..5281    +  CDS            HIV-1 gag (fragment): gag protein from human immunodeficiency virus 1; gag
   5456..5689    +  misc_feature   RRE: The Rev response element (RRE) of HIV-1 allows for Rev-dependent mRNA export from the nucleus to the cytoplasm.
   6066..6166    +  CDS            Rev (fragment): human immunodeficiency virus 1 (HIV-1) Rev protein; rev; enhances nuclear export of unspliced and incompletely spliced viral mRNAs
   6216..6333    +  misc_feature   cPPT/CTS: central polypurine tract and central termination sequence of HIV-1
   6929..6999    -  ncRNA          tRNA: Accession: RF00005 - tRNA
   7811..8302    +  CDS            tadA: TADA_ECOLI - Also known as yfhC. Experimental evidence at protein level: Swiss-Prot protein existence level 1. Catalyzes the deamination of adenosine to inosine at the wobble position 34 of tRNA(Arg2). Essential for cell viability. From Escherichia coli (strain K12).
   8405..12085   +  CDS            LbCpf1: CRISPR-associated protein from Lachnospiraceae bacterium ND2006 (Zetsche et al., 2015)
  12086..12133   +  CDS            nucleoplasmin NLS: bipartite nuclear localization signal from nucleoplasmin
  12150..12361   +  promoter       EF-1α core promoter: core promoter for human elongation factor EF-1α
  12372..552     +  CDS            PuroR (across the origin): puromycin N-acetyltransferase; pac from Streptomyces alboniger; confers resistance to puromycin
>Addgene plasmid #210605 | pSLQ11299: pHR-HSP-ABE8e-hyperdCas12a-EPS-puro | addgene full sequence | sequence record 416285 | Addgene NGS Result
CCCCGGGCCGTACGCACCCTCGCCGCCGCGTTCGCCGACTACCCCGCCACGCGCCACACCGTCGACCCGG
ACCGCCACATCGAGCGGGTCACCGAGCTGCAAGAACTCTTCCTCACGCGCGTCGGGCTCGACATCGGCAA
GGTGTGGGTCGCGGACGACGGCGCCGCGGTGGCGGTCTGGACCACGCCGGAGAGCGTCGAAGCGGGGGCG
GTGTTCGCCGAGATCGGCCCGCGCATGGCCGAGTTGAGCGGTTCCCGGCTGGCCGCGCAGCAACAGATGG
AAGGCCTCCTGGCGCCGCACCGGCCCAAGGAGCCCGCGTGGTTCCTGGCCACCGTCGGCGTTTCTCCAGA
CCACCAGGGCAAGGGTCTGGGCAGCGCCGTCGTGCTCCCCGGAGTGGAGGCGGCCGAGCGCGCCGGGGTG
CCCGCCTTCCTGGAGACCTCCGCGCCCCGCAACCTCCCCTTCTACGAGCGGCTCGGCTTCACCGTCACCG
CCGACGTCGAGGTGCCCGAAGGACCGCGCACCTGGTGCATGACCCGCAAGCCCGGTGCCTGAGAATTCGT
CGAGGGACCTAATAACTTCGTATAGCATACATTATACGAAGTTATACATGTTTAAGGGTTCCGGTTCCAC
TAGGTACAATTCGATATCAAGCTTATCGATAATCAACCTCTGGATTACAAAATTTGTGAAAGATTGACTG
GTATTCTTAACTATGTTGCTCCTTTTACGCTATGTGGATACGCTGCTTTAATGCCTTTGTATCATGCTAT
TGCTTCCCGTATGGCTTTCATTTTCTCCTCCTTGTATAAATCCTGGTTGCTGTCTCTTTATGAGGAGTTG
TGGCCCGTTGTCAGGCAACGTGGCGTGGTGTGCACTGTGTTTGCTGACGCAACCCCCACTGGTTGGGGCA
TTGCCACCACCTGTCAGCTCCTTTCCGGGACTTTCGCTTTCCCCCTCCCTATTGCCACGGCGGAACTCAT
CGCCGCCTGCCTTGCCCGCTGCTGGACAGGGGCTCGGCTGTTGGGCACTGACAATTCCGTGGTGTTGTCG
GGGAAATCATCGTCCTTTCCTTGGCTGCTCGCCTGTGTTGCCACCTGGATTCTGCGCGGGACGTCCTTCT
GCTACGTCCCTTCGGCCCTCAATCCAGCGGACCTTCCTTCCCGCGGCCTGCTGCCGGCTCTGCGGCCTCT
TCCGCGTCTTCGCCTTCGCCCTCAGACGAGTCGGATCTCCCTTTGGGCCGCCTCCCCGCATCGATACCGT
CGACCTCGATCGAGACCTAGAAAAACATGGAGCAATCACAAGTAGCAATACAGCAGCTACCAATGCTGAT
TGTGCCTGGCTAGAAGCACAAGAGGAGGAGGAGGTGGGTTTTCCAGTCACACCTCAGGTACCTTTAAGAC
CAATGACTTACAAGGCAGCTGTAGATCTTAGCCACTTTTTAAAAGAAAAGGGGGGACTGGAAGGGCTAAT
TCACTCCCAACGAAGACAAGATATCCTTGATCTGTGGATCTACCACACACAAGGCTACTTCCCTGATTGG
CAGAACTACACACCAGGGCCAGGGATCAGATATCCACTGACCTTTGGATGGTGCTACAAGCTAGTACCAG
TTGAGCAAGAGAAGGTAGAAGAAGCCAATGAAGGAGAGAACACCCGCTTGTTACACCCTGTGAGCCTGCA
TGGGATGGATGACCCGGAGAGAGAAGTATTAGAGTGGAGGTTTGACAGCCGCCTAGCATTTCATCACATG
GCCCGAGAGCTGCATCCGGACTGTACTGGGTCTCTCTGGTTAGACCAGATCTGAGCCTGGGAGCTCTCTG
GCTAACTAGGGAACCCACTGCTTAAGCCTCAATAAAGCTTGCCTTGAGTGCTTCAAGTAGTGTGTGCCCG
TCTGTTGTGTGACTCTGGTAACTAGAGATCCCTCAGACCCTTTTAGTCAGTGTGGAAAATCTCTAGCAGC
ATGTGAGCAAAAGGCCAGCAAAAGGCCAGGAACCGTAAAAAGGCCGCGTTGCTGGCGTTTTTCCATAGGC
TCCGCCCCCCTGACGAGCATCACAAAAATCGACGCTCAAGTCAGAGGTGGCGAAACCCGACAGGACTATA
AAGATACCAGGCGTTTCCCCCTGGAAGCTCCCTCGTGCGCTCTCCTGTTCCGACCCTGCCGCTTACCGGA
TACCTGTCCGCCTTTCTCCCTTCGGGAAGCGTGGCGCTTTCTCATAGCTCACGCTGTAGGTATCTCAGTT
CGGTGTAGGTCGTTCGCTCCAAGCTGGGCTGTGTGCACGAACCCCCCGTTCAGCCCGACCGCTGCGCCTT
ATCCGGTAACTATCGTCTTGAGTCCAACCCGGTAAGACACGACTTATCGCCACTGGCAGCAGCCACTGGT
AACAGGATTAGCAGAGCGAGGTATGTAGGCGGTGCTACAGAGTTCTTGAAGTGGTGGCCTAACTACGGCT
ACACTAGAAGAACAGTATTTGGTATCTGCGCTCTGCTGAAGCCAGTTACCTTCGGAAAAAGAGTTGGTAG
CTCTTGATCCGGCAAACAAACCACCGCTGGTAGCGGTGGTTTTTTTGTTTGCAAGCAGCAGATTACGCGC
AGAAAAAAAGGATCTCAAGAAGATCCTTTGATCTTTTCTACGGGGTCTGACGCTCAGTGGAACGAAAACT
CACGTTAAGGGATTTTGGTCATGAGATTATCAAAAAGGATCTTCACCTAGATCCTTTTAAATTAAAAATG
AAGTTTTAAATCAATCTAAAGTATATATGAGTAAACTTGGTCTGACAGTTACCAATGCTTAATCAGTGAG
GCACCTATCTCAGCGATCTGTCTATTTCGTTCATCCATAGTTGCCTGACTCCCCGTCGTGTAGATAACTA
CGATACGGGAGGGCTTACCATCTGGCCCCAGTGCTGCAATGATACCGCGAGACCCACGCTCACCGGCTCC
AGATTTATCAGCAATAAACCAGCCAGCCGGAAGGGCCGAGCGCAGAAGTGGTCCTGCAACTTTATCCGCC
TCCATCCAGTCTATTAATTGTTGCCGGGAAGCTAGAGTAAGTAGTTCGCCAGTTAATAGTTTGCGCAACG
TTGTTGCCATTGCTACAGGCATCGTGGTGTCACGCTCGTCGTTTGGTATGGCTTCATTCAGCTCCGGTTC
CCAACGATCAAGGCGAGTTACATGATCCCCCATGTTGTGCAAAAAAGCGGTTAGCTCCTTCGGTCCTCCG
ATCGTTGTCAGAAGTAAGTTGGCCGCAGTGTTATCACTCATGGTTATGGCAGCACTGCATAATTCTCTTA
CTGTCATGCCATCCGTAAGATGCTTTTCTGTGACTGGTGAGTACTCAACCAAGTCATTCTGAGAATAGTG
TATGCGGCGACCGAGTTGCTCTTGCCCGGCGTCAATACGGGATAATACCGCGCCACATAGCAGAACTTTA
AAAGTGCTCATCATTGGAAAACGTTCTTCGGGGCGAAAACTCTCAAGGATCTTACCGCTGTTGAGATCCA
GTTCGATGTAACCCACTCGTGCACCCAACTGATCTTCAGCATCTTTTACTTTCACCAGCGTTTCTGGGTG
AGCAAAAACAGGAAGGCAAAATGCCGCAAAAAAGGGAATAAGGGCGACACGGAAATGTTGAATACTCATA
CTCTTCCTTTTTCAATATTATTGAAGCATTTATCAGGGTTATTGTCTCATGAGCGGATACATATTTGAAT
GTATTTAGAAAAATAAACAAATAGGGGTTCCGCGCACATTTCCCCGAAAAGTGCCACCTGACGTCGACGG
ATCGGGAGATCTCCCGATCCCCTATGGTGCACTCTCAGTACAATCTGCTCTGATGCCGCATAGTTAAGCC
AGTATCTGCTCCCTGCTTGTGTGTTGGAGGTCGCTGAGTAGTGCGCGAGCAAAATTTAAGCTACAACAAG
GCAAGGCTTGACCGACAATTGCATGAAGAATCTGCTTAGGGTTAGGCGTTTTGCGCTGCTTCGCGATGTA
CGGGCCAGATATACGCGTTGACATTGATTATTGACTAGTTATTAATAGTAATCAATTACGGGGTCATTAG
TTCATAGCCCATATATGGAGTTCCGCGTTACATAACTTACGGTAAATGGCCCGCCTGGCTGACCGCCCAA
CGACCCCCGCCCATTGACGTCAATAATGACGTATGTTCCCATAGTAACGCCAATAGGGACTTTCCATTGA
CGTCAATGGGTGGAGTATTTACGGTAAACTGCCCACTTGGCAGTACATCAAGTGTATCATATGCCAAGTA
CGCCCCCTATTGACGTCAATGACGGTAAATGGCCCGCCTGGCATTATGCCCAGTACATGACCTTATGGGA
CTTTCCTACTTGGCAGTACATCTACGTATTAGTCATCGCTATTACCATGGTGATGCGGTTTTGGCAGTAC
ATCAATGGGCGTGGATAGCGGTTTGACTCACGGGGATTTCCAAGTCTCCACCCCATTGACGTCAATGGGA
GTTTGTTTTGGCACCAAAATCAACGGGACTTTCCAAAATGTCGTAACAACTCCGCCCCATTGACGCAAAT
GGGCGGTAGGCGTGTACGGTGGGAGGTCTATATAAGCAGCGCGTTTTGCCTGTACTGGGTCTCTCTGGTT
AGACCAGATCTGAGCCTGGGAGCTCTCTGGCTAACTAGGGAACCCACTGCTTAAGCCTCAATAAAGCTTG
CCTTGAGTGCTTCAAGTAGTGTGTGCCCGTCTGTTGTGTGACTCTGGTAACTAGAGATCCCTCAGACCCT
TTTAGTCAGTGTGGAAAATCTCTAGCAGTGGCGCCCGAACAGGGACTTGAAAGCGAAAGGGAAACCAGAG
GAGCTCTCTCGACGCAGGACTCGGCTTGCTGAAGCGCGCACGGCAAGAGGCGAGGGGCGGCGACTGGTGA
GTACGCCAAAAATTTTGACTAGCGGAGGCTAGAAGGAGAGAGATGGGTGCGAGAGCGTCAGTATTAAGCG
GGGGAGAATTAGATCGCGATGGGAAAAAATTCGGTTAAGGCCAGGGGGAAAGAAAAAATATAAATTAAAA
CATATAGTATGGGCAAGCAGGGAGCTAGAACGATTCGCAGTTAATCCTGGCCTGTTAGAAACATCAGAAG
GCTGTAGACAAATACTGGGACAGCTACAACCATCCCTTCAGACAGGATCAGAAGAACTTAGATCATTATA
TAATACAGTAGCAACCCTCTATTGTGTGCATCAAAGGATAGAGATAAAAGACACCAAGGAAGCTTTAGAC
AAGATAGAGGAAGAGCAAAACAAAAGTAAGACCACCGCACAGCAAGCGGCCGGCCGCTGATCTTCAGACC
TGGAGGAGGAGATATGAGGGACAATTGGAGAAGTGAATTATATAAATATAAAGTAGTAAAAATTGAACCA
TTAGGAGTAGCACCCACCAAGGCAAAGAGAAGAGTGGTGCAGAGAGAAAAAAGAGCAGTGGGAATAGGAG
CTTTGTTCCTTGGGTTCTTGGGAGCAGCAGGAAGCACTATGGGCGCAGCGTCAATGACGCTGACGGTACA
GGCCAGACAATTATTGTCTGGTATAGTGCAGCAGCAGAACAATTTGCTGAGGGCTATTGAGGCGCAACAG
CATCTGTTGCAACTCACAGTCTGGGGCATCAAGCAGCTCCAGGCAAGAATCCTGGCTGTGGAAAGATACC
TAAAGGATCAACAGCTCCTGGGGATTTGGGGTTGCTCTGGAAAACTCATTTGCACCACTGCTGTGCCTTG
GAATGCTAGTTGGAGTAATAAATCTCTGGAACAGATTTGGAATCACACGACCTGGATGGAGTGGGACAGA
GAAATTAACAATTACACAAGCTTAATACACTCCTTAATTGAAGAATCGCAAAACCAGCAAGAAAAGAATG
AACAAGAATTATTGGAATTAGATAAATGGGCAAGTTTGTGGAATTGGTTTAACATAACAAATTGGCTGTG
GTATATAAAATTATTCATAATGATAGTAGGAGGCTTGGTAGGTTTAAGAATAGTTTTTGCTGTACTTTCT
ATAGTGAATAGAGTTAGGCAGGGATATTCACCATTATCGTTTCAGACCCACCTCCCAACCCCGAGGGGAC
CCGACAGGCCCGAAGGAATAGAAGAAGAAGGTGGAGAGAGAGACAGAGACAGATCCATTCGATTAGTGAA
CGGATCGGCACTGCGTGCGCCAATTCTGCAGACAAATGGCAGTATTCATCCACAATTTTAAAAGAAAAGG
GGGGATTGGGGGGTACAGAGCAGGGGAAAGAATAGTAGACATAATAGCAACAGACATACAAACTAAAGAA
TTACAAAAACAAATTACAAAAATTCAAAATTTTCGGGTTTATTACAGGGACAGCAGAGATCCAGTTTGGT
TAGTACCGGGCCCGCTCTAGAGATCTGAATGGAATGTTCTGGATTGAAGAAAGTGGGAAATGGCCTCAAT
TCACAAAGTCACAACCTGATAAAAACCAGTGTGACTTTACTGCCCAGTGAACCCATCTCGTCCTCCAGCC
TTTAGGAGGTAGGTTGGACTGGAGCCTGCAGTAGTTTACTCTCCACCTGAGTCCTGGTCTCCAGCTGGGA
ACCCACTTAGGCCATAGAGAAAAACGCACACTGTGCCTCTCCACCGGGCCTCTGGAGACGAGGCTCCTCG
GGGATACAAACAGTGGGGAGAACATGAGGGACATCCCGACCGTACTCTGCGTCCTCCTTTCCCAGGTGTT
GCGTTCTGTCTTGGGCTGAGTGGCGAGGTCTCTCCCGAGTCCCAGGGCCACAGTGCAATGTCACATCTCC
TTTGTGGAAAGTGACTGGTAAAGGAGAGAGAACAAAACTGGAGGAACGTAAAGTCTTCAGCCACCTGGTT
TAATTTATTCAAGAGTGATTAATCCTAGATGAGAAAAAGAATTGAAATGGATCGGAAAAAAAATGAAAGT
GCATTGGCCGGGAATCGAACCCGGGCCTCCCGCGTGGCAGGCGAGAATTCTACCACTGAACCACCAATGC
TACTGTCAGCTAAAGACCTGCAGTATTGTCTCTTAAAGCTCACTATCTCTGGCCATTCACTAAGGAACCA
GGCACCGTCTTAAATCGCGGTTTGGAAAATATTTTGTTCAAGATAAAACTGTTTTAAGATATACGTGTAT
ATATCTTATATATCTGTATTCGCATGGTAACATATCTTCGGCCTCCCTGAGCCGCTGGGCTCTCAGCGGC
CCTCCAAGGCAGCCCGCAGGCCCCTGTGTGCCTCAGGGATCCGACCTCCCACAGCCCCGGGGAGACCTTG
CCTCTAAAGTTGCTGCTTTTGCAGCCTCTGCCACAACCGCGCGTCCTCAGAGCCAGCCCGGAGGAGCTAG
AACCTTCCCCGCATTTCTTTCAGCAGCCTGAGTCAGAGGCGGGCTGGCCTGGCGTAGCCGCCCAGCCTCG
CGGCTCATGCCCCGATCTGCCCGAACCTTCTCCCGGGGTCAGCGCCGCGCCGCGCCACCCGGCTGAGTCA
GCCCGGGCGGGCGAGAGGCTCTCAACTGGGCGGGAAGGTGCGGGAAGGTGCGGAAAGGTTCGCGAAAGTT
CGCGGCGGCGGGGGTCGGGTGAGGCGCAAAAGGATAAAAAGCCCGTGGAAGCGGAGCTGAGCAGATCCGA
GCCGGGCTGGCTGCAGAGAAACCGCAGGGAGAGCCTCACTGCTGAGCGCCCCTCGACGGCGGAGCGGCAG
CAGCCTCCGTGGCCTCCAGCATCCGACAAGAAGCTTCAGCCGTTAACGCCACCATGAAACGGACAGCCGA
CGGAAGCGAGTTCGAGTCACCAAAGAAGAAGCGGAAAGTCTCTGAGGTGGAGTTTTCCCACGAGTACTGG
ATGAGACATGCCCTGACCCTGGCCAAGAGGGCACGGGATGAGAGGGAGGTGCCTGTGGGAGCCGTGCTGG
TGCTGAACAATAGAGTGATCGGCGAGGGCTGGAACAGAGCCATCGGCCTGCACGACCCAACAGCCCATGC
CGAAATTATGGCCCTGAGACAGGGCGGCCTGGTCATGCAGAACTACAGACTGATTGACGCCACCCTGTAC
GTGACATTCGAGCCTTGCGTGATGTGCGCCGGCGCCATGATCCACTCTAGGATCGGCCGCGTGGTGTTTG
GCGTGAGGAACTCAAAAAGAGGCGCCGCAGGCTCCCTGATGAACGTGCTGAACTACCCCGGCATGAATCA
CCGCGTCGAAATTACCGAGGGAATCCTGGCAGATGAATGTGCCGCCCTGCTGTGCGATTTCTATCGGATG
CCTAGACAGGTGTTCAATGCTCAGAAGAAGGCCCAGAGCTCCATCAACTCTGGAGGATCTAGCGGAGGAT
CCTCTGGCAGCGAGACACCAGGAACAAGCGAGTCAGCAACACCAGAGAGCAGTGGCGGCAGCAGCGGCGG
CAGCAGCAAGCTGGAGAAGTTTACAAACTGCTACTCCCTGTCTAAGACCCTGAGGTTCAAGGCCATCCCT
GTGGGCAAGACCCAGGAGAACATCGACAATAAGCGGCTGCTGGTGGAGGACGAGAAGAGAGCCGAGGATT
ATAAGGGCGTGAAGAAGCTGCTGGATCGCTACTATCTGTCTTTTATCAACGACGTGCTGCACAGCATCAA
GCTGAAGAATCTGAACAATTACATCAGCCTGTTCCGGAAGAAAACCAGAACCGAGAAGGAGAATAAGGAG
CTGGAGAACCTGGAGATCAATCTGCGGAAGGAGATCGCCAAGGCCTTCAAGGGCAACGAGGGCTACAAGT
CCCTGTTTAAGAAGGATATCATCGAGACAATCCTGCCAGAGTTCCTGGACGATAAGGACGAGATCGCCCT
GGTGAACAGCTTCAATGGCTTTACCACAGCCTTCACCGGCTTCTTTCGGAACAGAGAGAATATGTTTTCC
GAGGAGGCCAAGAGCACATCCATCGCCTTCAGGTGTATCAACGAGAATCTGACCCGCTACATCTCTAATA
TGGACATCTTCGAGAAGGTGGACGCCATCTTTGATAAGCACGAGGTGCAGGAGATCAAGGAGAAGATCCT
GAACAGCGACTATGATGTGGAGGATTTCTTTGAGGGCGAGTTCTTTAACTTTGTGCTGACACAGGAGGGC
ATCCGCGTGTATAACGCCATCATCGGCGGCTTCGTGACCGAGAGCGGCGAGAAGATCAAGGGCCTGAACG
AGTACATCAACCTGTATAATCAGAAAACCAAGCAGAAGCTGCCTAAGTTTAAGCCACTGTATAAGCAGGT
GCTGAGCGATCGGGAGTCTCTGAGCTTCTACGGCCGGGGCTATACATCCGATGAGGAGGTGCTGGAGGTG
TTTAGAAACACCCTGAACAAGAACAGCGAGATCTTCAGCTCCATCAAGAAGCTGGAGAAGCTGTTCAAGA
ATTTTGACGAGTACTCTAGCGCCGGCATCTTTGTGAAGAACGGCCCCGCCATCAGCACAATCTCCAAGCG
TATCTTCGGCGAGTGGAACGTGATCCGGGACAAGTGGAATGCCGAGTATGACGATATCCACCTGAAGAAG
AAGGCCGTGGTGACCGAGAAGTACGAGGACGATCGGAGAAAGTCCTTCAAGAAGATCGGCTCCTTTTCTC
TGGAGCAGCTGCAGGAGTACGCCGACGCCGATCTGTCTGTGGTGGAGAAGCTGAAGGAGATCATCATCCA
GAAGGTGGATGAGATCTACAAGGTGTATGGCTCCTCTGAGAAGCTGTTCGACGCCGATTTTGTGCTGGAG
AAGAGCCTGAAGAAGAACGACGCCGTGGTGGCCATCATGAAGGACCTGCTGGATTCTGTGAAGAGCTTCG
AGAATTACATCAAGGCCTTCTTTGGCGAGGGCAAGGAGACAAACAGGGACGAGTCCTTCTATGGCGATTT
TGTGCTGGCCTACGACATCCTGCTGAAGGTGGACCACATCTACGATGCCATCCGCAATTATGTGACCCAG
AAGCCCTACTCTAAGGATAAGTTCAAGCTGTATTTTCAGAACCCTCAGTTCATGGGCGGCTGGGACAAGG
ATAAGGAGACAGACTATCGGGCCACCATCCTGAGATACGGCTCCAAGTACTATCTGGCCATCATGGATAA
GAAGTACGCCAAGTGCCTGCAGAAGATCGACAAGGACGATGTGAACGGCAATTACGAGAAGATCAACTAT
AAGCTGCTGCCCGGCCCTAATAAGATGCTGCCAAAGGTGTTCTTTTCTAAGAAGTGGATGGCCTACTATA
ACCCCAGCGAGGACATCCAGAAGATCTACAAGAATGGCACATTCAAGAAGGGCGATATGTTTAACCTGAA
TGACTGTCACAAGCTGATCGACTTCTTTAAGGATAGCATCTCCCGGTATCCAAAGTGGTCCAATGCCTAC
GATTTCAACTTTTCTGAGACAGAGAAGTATAAGGACATCGCCGGCTTTTACAGAGAGGTGGAGGAGCAGG
GCTATAAGGTGAGCTTCGAGTCTGCCAGCAAGAAGGAGGTGGATAAGCTGGTGGAGGAGGGCAAGCTGTA
TATGTTCCAGATCTATAACAAGGACTTTTCCGATAAGTCTCACGGCACACCCAATCTGCACACCATGTAC
TTCAAGCTGCTGTTTGACGAGAACAATCACGGACAGATCAGGCTGAGCGGAGGAGCAGAGCTGTTCATGA
GGCGCGCCTCCCTGAAGAAGGAGGAGCTGGTGGTGCACCCAGCCAACTCCCCTATCGCCAACAAGAATCC
AGATAATCCCAAGAAAACCACAACCCTGTCCTACGACGTGTATAAGGATAAGAGGTTTTCTGAGGACCAG
TACGAGCTGCACATCCCAATCGCCATCAATAAGTGCCCCAAGAACATCTTCAAGATCAATACAGAGGTGC
GCGTGCTGCTGAAGCACGACGATAACCCCTATGTGATCGGCATCGCCAGGGGCGAGCGCAATCTGCTGTA
TATCGTGGTGGTGGACGGCAAGGGCAACATCGTGGAGCAGTATTCCCTGAACGAGATCATCAACAACTTC
AACGGCATCAGGATCAAGACAGATTACCACTCTCTGCTGGACAAGAAGGAGAAGGAGAGGTTCGAGGCCC
GCCAGAACTGGACCTCCATCGAGAATATCAAGGAGCTGAAGGCCGGCTATATCTCTCAGGTGGTGCACAA
GATCTGCGAGCTGGTGGAGAAGTACGATGCCGTGATCGCCCTGGAGGACCTGAACTCTGGCTTTAAGAAT
AGCCGCGTGAAGGTGGAGAAGCAGGTGTATCAGAAGTTCGAGAAGATGCTGATCGATAAGCTGAACTACA
TGGTGGACAAGAAGTCTAATCCTTGTGCAACAGGCGGCGCCCTGAAGGGCTATCAGATCACCAATAAGTT
CGAGAGCTTTAAGTCCATGTCTACCCAGAACGGCTTCATCTTTTACATCCCTGCCTGGCTGACATCCAAG
ATCGATCCATCTACCGGCTTTGTGAACCTGCTGAAAACCAAGTATACCAGCATCGCCGATTCCAAGAAGT
TCATCAGCTCCTTTGACAGGATCATGTACGTGCCCGAGGAGGATCTGTTCGAGTTTGCCCTGGACTATAA
GAACTTCTCTCGCACAGACGCCGATTACATCAAGAAGTGGAAGCTGTACTCCTACGGCAACCGGATCAGA
ATCTTCCGGAATCCTAAGAAGAACAACGTGTTCGACTGGGAGGAGGTGTGCCTGACCAGCGCCTATAAGG
AGCTGTTCAACAAGTACGGCATCAATTATCAGCAGGGCGATATCAGAGCCCTGCTGTGCGAGCAGTCCGA
CAAGGCCTTCTACTCTAGCTTTATGGCCCTGATGAGCCTGATGCTGCAGATGCGGAACAGCATCACAGGC
CGCACCGACGTGGATTTTCTGATCAGCCCTGTGAAGAACTCCGACGGCATCTTCTACGATAGCCGGAACT
ATGAGGCCCAGGAGAATGCCATCCTGCCAAAGAACGCCGACGCCAATGGCGCCTATAACATCGCCAGAAA
GGTGCTGTGGGCCATCGGCCAGTTCAAGAAGGCCGAGGACGAGAAGCTGGATAAGGTGAAGATCGCCATC
TCTAACAAGGAGTGGCTGGAGTACGCCCAGACCAGCGTGAAGCACAAAAGGCCGGCGGCCACGAAAAAGG
CCGGCCAGGCAAAAAAGAAAAAGTGAGCGGCCGCTCGACGGGCAGAGCGCACATCGCCCACAGTCCCCGA
GAAGTTGGGGGGAGGGGTCGGCAATTGATCCGGTGCCTAGAGAAGGTGGCGCGGGGTAAACTGGGAAAGT
GATGTCGTGTACTGGCTCCGCCTTTTTCCCGAGGGTGGGGGAGAACCGTATATAAGTGCAGTAGTCGCCG
TGAACGTTCTTTTTCGCAACGGGTTTGCCGCCAGAACACAGGACCGGTACCATGACCGAGTACAAGCCCA
CGGTGCGCCTCGCCACCCGCGACGACGTC
